Addgene plasmid #220466: pSliceRep_A_miR-196a
Purpose: Dual luciferase reporter for RNAi, with target site within a tunable ORF (version A)
Depositing lab: David Bartel. Depositing organization: Whitehead Institute for Biomedical Research. Publication: The guide-RNA sequence dictates the slicing kinetics and conformational dynamics of the Argonaute silencing complex. Wang PY, Bartel DP. Mol Cell. 2024 Jul 10:S1097-2765(24)00533-1. doi: 10.1016/j.molcel.2024.06.026. PubMed 39025072.
Backbone
  Vector backbone: pBI-CMV1
  Backbone manufacturer: Clontech
  Total vector size (bp): 6913
  Modifications to backbone: Added FLuc and IRES-NanoLuc-PEST degron
  Vector type: Mammalian Expression
Growth in bacteria
  Bacterial resistance: Ampicillin, 100 μg/mL
  Growth temperature: 37°C
  Growth strain: DH5alpha
  Copy number: High Copy
Gene/Insert
  Gene/Insert name: Superfolder GFP
  Species: Synthetic
  Insert size (bp): 801
  Promoter: Minimal CMV
  Tag / fusion protein: 3xFLAG (N terminal on insert)
  Cloning method: Gibson Cloning
  Sequencing primers: 5′ GTTTGACTCACGGGGATTTCC
Terms and licenses: Academic/Nonprofit Terms; Industry Terms: Not Available to Industry
Depositor comments: Please visit https://doi.org/10.1101/2023.10.15.562437 for bioRxiv preprint.
How to cite: pSliceRep_A_miR-196a was a gift from David Bartel (Addgene plasmid # 220466 ; http://n2t.net/addgene:220466 ; RRID:Addgene_220466)
