[The description below was written by a language model from this plasmid's Addgene catalogue record and pLannotate feature annotations shown in this document.]
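Description:
pSliceRep_A_miR-196a is a 6.9 kb mammalian expression plasmid built on the bidirectional pBI-CMV1 backbone and designed as a dual-luciferase reporter for RNAi, specifically for measuring target slicing directed by a guide RNA (here, by its name, miR-196a). It is propagated in E. coli as a high-copy plasmid through a ColE1/pUC-type origin and selected with ampicillin via the β-lactamase gene.

The plasmid's central CMV enhancer drives two divergent transcription units, each ending in an SV40 polyadenylation signal. In one direction, a minimal CMV promoter expresses firefly luciferase, which serves as the internal normalisation control. In the other direction, a CMV promoter produces a bicistronic transcript. It begins with an annotated iron response element in the 5′ leader, followed by an N-terminally 3xFLAG-tagged superfolder GFP open reading frame, then an EMCV IRES that directs cap-independent translation of NanoLuc. NanoLuc is fused to the hCL1 and PEST degradation sequences, which shorten the protein's half-life so that the luminescence signal follows mRNA levels closely.

According to the record, the RNAi target site lies within the "tunable ORF", presumably the sfGFP reading frame, although the site itself is not annotated in the feature table. The iron response element is a plausible means of adjusting translation of that upstream ORF, but the record does not explain the tuning mechanism or how version A differs from other versions. Cleavage of the transcript at the target site would reduce NanoLuc output relative to firefly luciferase, giving a ratiometric readout of Argonaute-mediated silencing in transfected cells.
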