Features (pLannotate 1.2.2; 18 found; start..end, strand, type, name):
     67..370     +  enhancer       CMV enhancer: human cytomegalovirus immediate early enhancer
    371..574     +  promoter       CMV promoter: human cytomegalovirus (CMV) immediate early promoter
    635..669     +  ncRNA          IRE I: Accession: RF00037 - Iron response element I
    736..752     +  CDS            FLAG (fragment): FLAG® epitope tag, followed by an enterokinase cleavage site
    784..1494    +  CDS            Superfolder GFP: Superfolder GFP is a basic (constitutively fluorescent) green fluorescent protein published in 2005, derived from Aequorea victoria. It is reported to be a very rapidly-maturing weak dimer.
   1616..2078    +  misc_feature   IRES: internal ribosome entry site (IRES) of the encephalomyocarditis virus (EMCV)
   2104..2616    +  CDS            Nluc: NanoLuc® luciferase human codon-optimized
   2626..2673    +  CDS            hCL1: non-ORF yeast peptide conferring ubiquitin-dependent degradation human codon-optimized
   2680..2796    +  CDS            hPEST: PEST degradation sequence from mouse ornithine decarboxylase human codon-optimized
   2832..2915    +  CDS            large T antigen (fragment): large T antigen from SV40 (simian virus 40)
   2938..3019    +  polyA_signal   SV40 poly(A) signal: SV40 polyadenylation signal
   3201..3789    -  rep_origin     ori: high-copy-number ColE1/pMB1/pBR322/pUC origin of replication
   3960..4820    -  CDS            AmpR: β-lactamase; bla; confers resistance to ampicillin, carbenicillin, and related antibiotics
   4821..4925    -  promoter       AmpR promoter: bla
   4958..5039    -  polyA_signal   SV40 poly(A) signal: SV40 polyadenylation signal
   5062..5145    -  CDS            large T antigen (fragment): large T antigen from SV40 (simian virus 40)
   5162..6814    -  CDS            luciferase: firefly luciferase; luc+; enhanced luc+ version of the luciferase gene
   6868..6902    -  promoter       minimal CMV promoter (fragment): human cytomegalovirus (CMV) immediate early promoter
>Addgene plasmid #220466 | pSliceRep_A_miR-196a | addgene full sequence | sequence record 436010 | Addgene NGS Result
CTCGAGTAGTTATTAATAGTAATCAATTACGGGGTCATTAGTTCATAGCCCATATATGGAGTTCCGCGTT
ACATAACTTACGGTAAATGGCCCGCCTGGCTGACCGCCCAACGACCCCCGCCCATTGACGTCAATAATGA
CGTATGTTCCCATAGTAACGCCAATAGGGACTTTCCATTGACGTCAATGGGTGGAGTATTTACGGTAAAC
TGCCCACTTGGCAGTACATCAAGTGTATCATATGCCAAGTACGCCCCCTATTGACGTCAATGACGGTAAA
TGGCCCGCCTGGCATTATGCCCAGTACATGACCTTATGGGACTTTCCTACTTGGCAGTACATCTACGTAT
TAGTCATCGCTATTACCATGGTGATGCGGTTTTGGCAGTACATCAATGGGCGTGGATAGCGGTTTGACTC
ACGGGGATTTCCAAGTCTCCACCCCATTGACGTCAATGGGAGTTTGTTTTGGCACCAAAATCAACGGGAC
TTTCCAAAATGTCGTAACAACTCCGCCCCATTGACGCAAATGGGCGGTAGGCGTGTACGGTGGGAGGTCT
ATATAAGCAGAGCTGGTTTAGTGAACCGTCAGATCCGCTAGGGATCCTCTAGTCAGCTGACGCGTGCTAG
CGCGGGGGTTTCCTGCTTCAACAGTGCTTGGACGGAACCCGAGCTTACGTAGCCACCATGGCGGACTACA
AAGACCACGACGGTGATTATAAAGATCATGATATCGATTACAAGGACGACGACGATAAGACCCAACAACA
TGAAACTACCTACAGCAAAGGAGAAGAACTTTTCACTGGAGTTGTCCCAATTCTTGTTGAATTAGATGGT
GATGTTAATGGGCACAAATTTTCTGTCCGTGGAGAGGGTGAAGGTGATGCTACAAACGGAAAACTCACCC
TTAAATTTATTTGCACTACTGGAAAACTACCTGTTCCGTGGCCAACACTTGTCACTACTCTGACCTATGG
TGTTCAATGCTTTTCCCGTTATCCGGATCACATGAAACGGCATGACTTTTTCAAGAGTGCCATGCCCGAA
GGTTATGTACAGGAACGCACTATATCTTTCAAAGATGACGGGACCTACAAGACGCGTGCTGAAGTCAAGT
TTGAAGGTGATACCCTTGTTAATCGTATCGAGTTAAAGGGTATTGATTTTAAAGAAGATGGAAACATTCT
TGGACACAAACTCGAGTACAACTTTAACTCACACAATGTATACATCACGGCAGACAAACAAAAGAATGGA
ATCAAAGCTAACTTCAAAATTCGCCACAACGTTGAAGATGGTTCCGTTCAACTAGCAGACCATTATCAAC
AAAATACTCCAATTGGCGATGGCCCTGTCCTTTTACCAGACAACCATTACCTGTCGACACAATCTGTCCT
TTCGAAAGATCCCAACGAAAAGCGTGACCACATGGTCCTTCTTGAGTTTGTAACTGCTGCTGGGATTACA
CATGGCATGGATGAGCTCTACAAATAACCGCGGCCCCTCTCCCTCCCCCCCCCCCTAACGTTACTGGCCG
AAGCCGCTTGGAATAAGGCCGGTGTGCGTTTGTCTATATGTTATTTTCCACCATATTGCCGTCTTTTGGC
AATGTGAGGGCCCGGAAACCTGGCCCTGTCTTCTTGACGAGCATTCCTAGGGGTCTTTCCCCTCTCGCCA
AAGGAATGCAAGGTCTGTTGAATGTCGTGAAGGAAGCAGTTCCTCTGGAAGCTTCTTGAAGACAAACAAC
GTCTGTAGCGACCCTTTGCAGGCAGCGGAACCCCCCACCTGGCGACAGGTGCCTCTGCGGCCAAAAGCCA
CGTGTATAAGATACACCTGCAAAGGCGGCACAACCCCAGTGCCACGTTGTGAGTTGGATAGTTGTGGAAA
GAGTCAAATGGCTCTCCTCAAGCGTATTCAACAAGGGGCTGAAGGATGCCCAGAAGGTACCCCATTGTAT
GGGATCTGATCTGGGGCCTCGGTGCACATGCTTTACATGTGTTTAGTCGAGGTTAAAAAAACGTCTAGGC
CCCCCGAACCACGGGGACGTGGTTTTCCTTTGAAAAACACGATGATAATATGGCCACAACCTACGTAGCC
ACCATGGTCTTCACACTCGAAGATTTCGTTGGGGACTGGCGACAGACAGCCGGCTACAACCTGGACCAAG
TCCTTGAACAGGGAGGTGTGTCCAGTTTGTTTCAGAATCTCGGGGTGTCCGTAACTCCGATCCAAAGGAT
TGTCCTGAGCGGTGAAAATGGGCTGAAGATCGACATCCATGTCATCATCCCGTATGAAGGTCTGAGCGGC
GACCAAATGGGCCAGATCGAAAAAATTTTTAAGGTGGTGTACCCTGTGGATGATCATCACTTTAAGGTGA
TCCTGCACTATGGCACACTGGTAATCGACGGGGTTACGCCGAACATGATCGACTATTTCGGACGGCCGTA
TGAAGGCATCGCCGTGTTCGACGGCAAAAAGATCACTGTAACAGGGACCCTGTGGAACGGCAACAAAATT
ATCGACGAGCGCCTGATCAACCCCGACGGCTCCCTGCTGTTCCGAGTAACCATCAACGGAGTGACCGGCT
GGCGGCTGTGCGAACGCATTCTGGCGGGATCGGGAGCTTGCAAGAACTGGTTCAGTAGCTTAAGCCACTT
TGTGATCCACCTTAACAGCCACGGCTTCCCTCCCGAGGTGGAGGAGCAGGCCGCCGGCACCCTGCCCATG
AGCTGCGCCCAGGAGAGCGGCATGGATAGACACCCTGCTGCTTGCGCCAGCGCCAGGATCAACGTCCCGC
ATCGATAAGCTTGTCGACGATATCTCCAGAGGATCATAATCAGCCATACCACATTTGTAGAGGTTTTACT
TGCTTTAAAAAACCTCCCACACCTCCCCCTGAACCTGAAACATAAAATGAATGCAATTGTTGTTGTTAAC
TTGTTTATTGCAGCTTATAATGGTTACAAATAAAGCAATAGCATCACAAATTTCACAAATAAAGCATTTT
TTTCACTGCCCCGAGCTTCCTCGCTCACTGACTCGCTGCGCTCGGTCGTTCGGCTGCGGCGAGCGGTATC
AGCTCACTCAAAGGCGGTAATACGGTTATCCACAGAATCAGGGGATAACGCAGGAAAGAACATGTGAGCA
AAAGGCCAGCAAAAGGCCAGGAACCGTAAAAAGGCCGCGTTGCTGGCGTTTTTCCATAGGCTCCGCCCCC
CTGACGAGCATCACAAAAATCGACGCTCAAGTCAGAGGTGGCGAAACCCGACAGGACTATAAAGATACCA
GGCGTTTCCCCCTGGAAGCTCCCTCGTGCGCTCTCCTGTTCCGACCCTGCCGCTTACCGGATACCTGTCC
GCCTTTCTCCCTTCGGGAAGCGTGGCGCTTTCTCATAGCTCACGCTGTAGGTATCTCAGTTCGGTGTAGG
TCGTTCGCTCCAAGCTGGGCTGTGTGCACGAACCCCCCGTTCAGCCCGACCGCTGCGCCTTATCCGGTAA
CTATCGTCTTGAGTCCAACCCGGTAAGACACGACTTATCGCCACTGGCAGCAGCCACTGGTAACAGGATT
AGCAGAGCGAGGTATGTAGGCGGTGCTACAGAGTTCTTGAAGTGGTGGCCTAACTACGGCTACACTAGAA
GAACAGTATTTGGTATCTGCGCTCTGCTGAAGCCAGTTACCTTCGGAAAAAGAGTTGGTAGCTCTTGATC
CGGCAAACAAACCACCGCTGGTAGCGGTGGTTTTTTTGTTTGCAAGCAGCAGATTACGCGCAGAAAAAAA
GGATCTCAAGAAGATCCTTTGATCTTTTCTACGGGGTCTGACGCTCAGTGGAACGAAAACTCACGTTAAG
GGATTTTGGTCATGAGATTATCAAAAAGGATCTTCACCTAGATCCTTTTAAATTAAAAATGAAGTTTTAA
ATCAATCTAAAGTATATATGAGTAAACTTGGTCTGACAGTTACCAATGCTTAATCAGTGAGGCACCTATC
TCAGCGATCTGTCTATTTCGTTCATCCATAGTTGCCTGACTCCCCGTCGTGTAGATAACTACGATACGGG
AGGGCTTACCATCTGGCCCCAGTGCTGCAATGATACCGCGAGACCCACGCTCACCGGCTCCAGATTTATC
AGCAATAAACCAGCCAGCCGGAAGGGCCGAGCGCAGAAGTGGTCCTGCAACTTTATCCGCCTCCATCCAG
TCTATTAATTGTTGCCGGGAAGCTAGAGTAAGTAGTTCGCCAGTTAATAGTTTGCGCAACGTTGTTGCCA
TTGCTACAGGCATCGTGGTGTCACGCTCGTCGTTTGGTATGGCTTCATTCAGCTCCGGTTCCCAACGATC
AAGGCGAGTTACATGATCCCCCATGTTGTGCAAAAAAGCGGTTAGCTCCTTCGGTCCTCCGATCGTTGTC
AGAAGTAAGTTGGCCGCAGTGTTATCACTCATGGTTATGGCAGCACTGCATAATTCTCTTACTGTCATGC
CATCCGTAAGATGCTTTTCTGTGACTGGTGAGTACTCAACCAAGTCATTCTGAGAATAGTGTATGCGGCG
ACCGAGTTGCTCTTGCCCGGCGTCAAYACGGGATAATACCGCGCCACATAGCAGAACTTTAAAAGTGCTC
ATCATTGGAAAACGTTCTTCGGGGCGAAAACTCTCAAGGATCTTACCGCTGTTGAGATCCAGTTCGATGT
AACCCACTCGTGCACCCAACTGATCTTCAGCATCTTTTACTTTCACCAGCGTTTCTGGGTGAGCAAAAAC
AGGAAGGCAAAATGCCGCAAAAAAGGGAATAAGGGCGACACGGAAATGTTGAATACTCATACTCTTCCTT
TTTCAATATTATTGAAGCATTTATCAGGGTTATTGTCTCATGAGCGGATACATATTTGAATGTATTTAGA
AAAATAAACAAATAGGGGTTCCGCGCACATTTCCCCGAAAAGTGCCACCTGACGTCGGCAGTGAAAAAAA
TGCTTTATTTGTGAAATTTGTGATGCTATTGCTTTATTTGTAACCATTATAAGCTGCAATAAACAAGTTA
ACAACAACAATTGCATTCATTTTATGTTTCAGGTTCAGGGGGAGGTGTGGGAGGTTTTTTAAAGCAAGTA
AAACCTCTACAAATGTGGTATGGCTGATTATGATCCTCTAGACTGCAGCCTTTACACGGCGATCTTTCCG
CCCTTCTTGGCCTTTATGAGGATCTCTCTGATTTTTCTTGCGTCGAGTTTTCCGGTAAGACCTTTCGGTA
CTTCGTCCACAAACACAACTCCTCCGCGCAACTTTTTCGCGGTTGTTACTTGACTGGCGACGTAATCCAC
GATCTCTTTTTCCGTCATCGTCTTTCCGTGCTCCAAAACAACAACGGCGGCGGGAAGTTCACCGGCGTCA
TCGTCGGGAAGACCTGCGACACCTGCGTCGAAGATGTTGGGGTGTTGGAGCAAGATGGATTCCAATTCAG
CGGGAGCCACCTGATAGCCTTTGTACTTAATCAGAGACTTCAGGCGGTCAACGATGAAGAAGTGTTCGTC
TTCGTCCCAGTAAGCTATGTCTCCAGAATGTAGCCATCCATCCTTGTCAATCAAGGCGTTGGTCGCTTCC
GGATTGTTTACATAACCGGACATAATCATAGGACCTCTCACACACAGTTCGCCTCTTTGATTAACGCCCA
GCGTTTTCCCGGTATCCAGATCCACAACCTTCGCTTCAAAAAATGGAACAACTTTACCGACCGCGCCCGG
TTTATCATCCCCCTCGGGTGTAATCAGAATAGCTGATGTAGTCTCAGTGAGCCCATATCCTTGCCTGATA
CCTGGCAGATGGAACCTCTTGGCAACCGCTTCCCCGACTTCCTTAGAGAGGGGAGCGCCACCAGAAGCAA
TTTCGTGTAAATTAGATAAATCGTATTTGTCAATCAGAGTGCTTTTGGCGAAGAAGGAGAATAGGGTTGG
CACCAGCAGCGCACTTTGAATCTTGTAATCCTGAAGGCTCCTCAGAAACAGCTCTTCTTCAAATCTATAC
ATTAAGACGACTCGAAATCCACATATCAAATATCCGAGTGTAGTAAACATTCCAAAACCGTGATGGAATG
GAACAACACTTAAAATCGCAGTATCCGGAATGATTTGATTGCCAAAAATAGGATCTCTGGCATGCGAGAA
TCTCACGCAGGCAGTTCTATGAGGCAGAGCGACACCTTTAGGCAGACCAGTAGATCCAGAGGAGTTCATG
ATCAGTGCAATTGTCTTGTCCCTATCGAAGGACTCTGGCACAAAATCGTATTCATTAAAACCGGGAGGTA
GATGAGATGTGACGAACGTGTACATCGACTGAAATCCCTGGTAATCCGTTTTAGAATCCATGATAATAAT
TTTTTGGATGATTGGGAGCTTTTTTTGCACGTTCAAAATTTTTTGCAACCCCTTTTTGGAAACGAACACC
ACGGTAGGCTGCGAAATGCCCATACTGTTGAGCAATTCACGTTCATTATAAATGTCGTTCGCGGGCGCAA
CTGCAACTCCGATAAATAACGCGCCCAACACCGGCATAAAGAATTGAAGAGAGTTTTCACTGCATACGAC
GATTCTGTGATTTGTATTCAGCCCATATCGTTTCATAGCTTCTGCCAACCGAACGGACATTTCGAAGTAC
TCAGCGTAAGTGATGTCCACCTCGATATGTGCATCTGTAAAAGCAATTGTTCCAGGAACCAGGGCGTATC
TCTTCATAGCCTTATGCAGTTGCTCTCCAGCGGTTCCATCTTCCAGCGGATAGAATGGCGCCGGGCCTTT
CTTTATGTTTTTGGCGTCTTCCATCCCGCGGCATATGACCGGTGAATTCTCCAGGCGATCTGACGGTTCA
CTAAACGAGCTCTGCTTATATAGGCCTCCCACCGTACACGCCACCTCGACATA
